Addgene plasmid #173284: RVD-CA1
Purpose: One-step assembly of custom RVD arrays to construct DdCBE, TALE, etc.
Depositing lab: Bin Shen. Depositing organization: Nanjing Medical University. Publication: Precision modeling of mitochondrial diseases in zebrafish via DdCBE-mediated mtDNA base editing. Guo J, Zhang X, Chen X, Sun H, Dai Y, Wang J, Qian X, Tan L, Lou X, Shen B. Cell Discov. 2021 Sep 3;7(1):78. doi: 10.1038/s41421-021-00307-9. PubMed 34480028.
Backbone
  Vector backbone: TetR T vector
  Vector type: Unspecified
Growth in bacteria
  Bacterial resistance: Tetracycline, 10 μg/mL
  Growth temperature: 37°C
  Growth strain: DH5alpha
  Copy number: High Copy
Gene/Insert
  Gene/Insert name: HD-NI dimer RVD at Position1
  Species: Synthetic
  Mutation: no
  Cloning method: Restriction Enzyme; 5′ cloning site Unknown (unknown if destroyed)
Terms and licenses: Academic/Nonprofit Terms; Industry Terms: Not Available to Industry
Depositor comments: RVD is inserted into TA site of TetR T vector
How to cite: RVD-CA1 was a gift from Bin Shen (Addgene plasmid # 173284 ; http://n2t.net/addgene:173284 ; RRID:Addgene_173284)
