[The description below was written by a language model from this plasmid's Addgene catalogue record and pLannotate feature annotations shown in this document.]
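Description:
RVD-CA1 is a small (about 2.6 kb) bacterial module plasmid from a library built for one-step assembly of custom TALE repeat arrays, as used to construct DdCBE mitochondrial base editors and other TALE-based proteins. It is based on a tetracycline-resistant T vector, and the depositor notes that the insert was placed into the vector's TA cloning site. The plasmid is maintained in E. coli at high copy number through a ColE1/pUC-type origin of replication and is selected with tetracycline, conferred by the TcR efflux protein gene driven by its native tet promoter.

The insert is a synthetic two-repeat TALE unit, described as an HD-NI dimer for position 1 of an array. In the TALE code, each repeat's repeat-variable diresidue (RVD) specifies one DNA base: HD recognises cytosine and NI recognises adenine, which matches the "CA" in the plasmid name, with the "1" indicating the slot the dimer occupies in the assembled array. Using pre-made dimers assigned to fixed positions lets a full array be joined in a single reaction from fewer pieces. The record does not state the enzymes or flanking sites used for that assembly.

The automated feature table does not annotate the RVD insert itself. Besides the origin and tetracycline cassette, it picks up only a T7 promoter and short fragments resembling a kanamycin resistance gene and an RSF origin, which appear to be non-functional backbone remnants. The plasmid carries no annotated eukaryotic expression elements and serves as a cloning intermediate rather than an expression construct.
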