Features (pLannotate 1.2.2; 6 found; start..end, strand, type, name):
    536..575     -  rep_origin     RSF ori (fragment): Plasmids containing the RSF 1030 origin of replication can be propagated in E. coli cells that contain additional plasmids with compatible origins.
    591..619     +  promoter       tet promoter: E. coli promoter for tetracycline efflux protein gene
    667..1857    +  CDS            TcR: tetracycline efflux protein; tet; confers resistance to tetracycline
   1955..2029    +  CDS            KanR (fragment): aminoglycoside phosphotransferase; aphA-3; confers resistance to kanamycin
   2032..2050    -  promoter       T7 promoter: promoter for bacteriophage T7 RNA polymerase
   2484..464     +  rep_origin     ori (across the origin): high-copy-number ColE1/pMB1/pBR322/pUC origin of replication
>Addgene plasmid #173284 | RVD-CA1 | addgene full sequence | sequence record 354000 | Addgene NGS Result
GAGCGCAGATACCAAATACTGTTCTTCTAGTGTAGCCGTAGTTAGGCCACCACTTCAAGAACTCTGTAGC
ACCGCCTACATACCTCGCTCTGCTAATCCTGTTACCAGTGGCTGCTGCCAGTGGCGATAAGTCGTGTCTT
ACCGGGTTGGACTCAAGACGATAGTTACCGGATAAGGCGCAGCGGTCGGGCTGAACGGGGGGTTCGTGCA
CACAGCCCAGCTTGGAGCGAACGACCTACACCGAACTGAGATACCTACAGCGTGAGCTATGAGAAAGCGC
CACGCTTCCCGAAGGGAGAAAGGCGGACAGGTATCCGGTAAGCGGCAGGGTCGGAACAGGAGAGCGCACG
AGGGAGCTTCCAGGGGGAAACGCCTGGTATCTTTATAGTCCTGTCGGGTTTCGCCACCTCTGACTTGAGC
GTCGATTTTTGTGATGCTCGTCAGGGGGGCGGAGCCTATGGAAAAACGCCAGCAACGCGGCCTTTTTACG
GTTCCTGGCCTTTTGCTGGCCTTTTGCTCACATGTTCTTTCCTGCGTTATCCACAGAATCAGGGGATAAC
GCAGGAAAGAACATGAATTAATTCTCATGTTTGACAGCTTATCATCGATTAGCTTTAATGCGGTAGTTTA
TCACAGTTAAATTGCTAACGCAGTCAGGCACCGTGTATGAAATCTAACAATGCGCTCATCGTCATCCTCG
GCACCGTCACCCTGGATGCTGTAGGCATAGGCTTGGTTATGCCGGTACTGCCGGGCCTCTTGCGGGATAT
CGTCCATTCCGACAGCATCGCCAGTCACTATGGCGTGCTGCTAGCGCTATATGCGTTGATGCAATTTCTA
TGCGCACCCGTTCTCGGAGCACTGTCCGACCGCTTTGGCCGCCGCCCAGTCCTGCTCGCTTCGCTACTTG
GAGCCACTATCGACTACGCGATCATGGCGACCACACCCGTCCTGTGGATTCTCTACGCCGGACGCATCGT
GGCCGGCATCACCGGCGCCACAGGTGCGGTTGCTGGCGCCTATATCGCCGACATCACCGATGGGGAAGAT
CGGGCTCGCCACTTCGGGCTCATGAGCGCTTGTTTCGGCGTGGGTATGGTGGCAGGCCCCGTGGCCGGGG
GACTGTTGGGCGCCATCTCCTTACATGCACCATTCCTTGCGGCGGCGGTGCTCAACGGCCTCAACCTACT
ACTGGGCTGCTTCCTAATGCAGGAGTCGCATAAGGGAGAGCGCCGACCCATGCCCTTGAGAGCCTTCAAC
CCAGTCAGCTCCTTCCGGTGGGCGCGGGGCATGACTATCGTCGCCGCACTTATGACTGTCTTCTTTATCA
TGCAACTCGTAGGACAGGTGCCGGCAGCGCTCTGGGTCATTTTCGGCGAGGACCGCTTTCGCTGGAGCGC
GACGATGATCGGCCTGTCGCTTGCGGTATTCGGAATCTTGCACGCCCTCGCTCAAGCCTTCGTCACTGGT
CCCGCCACCAAACGTTTCGGCGAGAAGCAGGCCATTATCGCCGGCATGGCGGCCGACGCGCTGGGCTACG
TCTTGCTGGCGTTCGCGACGCGAGGCTGGATGGCCTTCCCCATTATGATTCTTCTCGCTTCCGGCGGCAT
CGGGATGCCCGCGTTGCAGGCCATGCTGTCCAGGCAGGTAGATGACGACCATCAGGGACAGCTTCAAGGA
TCGCTCGCGGCTCTTACCAGCCTAACTTCGATCATTGGACCGCTGATCGTCACGGCGATTTATGCCGCCT
CGGCGAGCACATGGAACGGGTTGGCATGGATTGTAGGCGCCGCCCTATACCTTGTCTGCCTCCCCGCGTT
GCGTCGCGGTGCATGGAGCCGGGCCACCTCGACCTGAATGGAAGCCGGCGGCACCTCGCTAACGGATTCA
CCACTCCAAGAATTGGAGCCAATCAATTCTTGCGGAGAACTGTGAATGCGCAAACCAACCCTTGATCGGG
GAAGAACAGTATGTCGAGCTATTTTTTGACTTACTGGGGATCAAGCCTGATTGGGAGAAAATAAAATATC
CCCTATAGTGAGTCGTATTACATGGTCATAGCTGTTTCCTGGCAGCTCTGGCCCGTGTCTCAAAATCTCT
GATGTTACATTGCACAAGATAAAAATATATCATCATGCCTCCTCTAGACCAAAGCTGGTCTCACCTGATC
TGGGGTGAGTCCGTGGGCTTGACAGAGAACTGGAAGGAGGCGCTGAACCGTCTCAAGAGCCTGTTTGCCA
CCAATATTACTAGCAATCGCTACAACTTGCGCTGGGGTTAGTCCGTGGGCTTGACAGAGAACTGGTAGAA
GGCGTTGGACGGTTTCAAGAGCCTGTTTGCCACCGTCATGACTAGCGATGGCCACCACCTGCTCCGGGGC
GAGACCATATCTGGTCGAGCCACCCATGACCAAAATCCCTTAACGTGAGTTACGCGTCGTTCCACTGAGC
GTCAGACCCCGTAGAAAAGATCAAAGGATCTTCTTGAGATCCTTTTTTTCTGCGCGTAATCTGCTGCTTG
CAAACAAAAAAACCACCGCTACCAGCGGTGGTTTGTTTGCCGGATCAAGAGCTACCAACTCTTTTTCCGA
AGGTAACTGGCTTCAGCA
