>Addgene plasmid #173284 | RVD-CA1 | depositor partial sequence | sequence record 336239 | RVD flanked by two Bsa I sites
GGTCTCGCCCCGGAGCAGGTGGTGGCCATCGCTAGTCATGACGGTGGCAAACAGGCTCTTGAAACCGTCC
AACGCCTTCTACCAGTTCTCTGTCAAGCCCACGGACTAACCCCAGCGCAAGTTGTAGCGATTGCTAGTAA
TATTGGTGGCAAACAGGCTCTTGAGACGGTTCAGCGCCTCCTTCCAGTTCTCTGTCAAGCCCACGGACTC
ACCCCAGATCAGGTGAGACC
